>Addgene plasmid #100736 | PDZb-beta2(616-951)-mCherry | depositor full sequence | sequence record 189378 | PDZb-beta2(616-951)-mCherry sequence 6292 bps
TAGTTATTAATAGTAATCAATTACGGGGTCATTAGTTCATAGCCCATATATGGAGTTCCGCGTTACATAA
CTTACGGTAAATGGCCCGCCTGGCTGACCGCCCAACGACCCCCGCCCATTGACGTCAATAATGACGTATG
TTCCCATAGTAACGCCAATAGGGACTTTCCATTGACGTCAATGGGTGGAGTATTTACGGTAAACTGCCCA
CTTGGCAGTACATCAAGTGTATCATATGCCAAGTACGCCCCCTATTGACGTCAATGACGGTAAATGGCCC
GCCTGGCATTATGCCCAGTACATGACCTTATGGGACTTTCCTACTTGGCAGTACATCTACGTATTAGTCA
TCGCTATTACCATGGTGATGCGGTTTTGGCAGTACATCAATGGGCGTGGATAGCGGTTTGACTCACGGGG
ATTTCCAAGTCTCCACCCCATTGACGTCAATGGGAGTTTGTTTTGGCACCAAAATCAACGGGACTTTCCA
AAATGTCGTAACAACTCCGCCCCATTGACGCAAATGGGCGGTAGGCGTGTACGGTGGGAGGTCTATATAA
GCAGAGCTGGTTTAGTGAACCGTCAGATCCGCTAGCGCTACCGGACTCAGATCTCGAGGCCACCATGCCA
GAACTTGGATTTAGCATATCAGGTGGTGTCGGGGGTAGAGGAAACCCATTCAGACCTGATGATGATGGTA
TATTTGTAACAAGGGTACAACCTGAAGGACCAGCATCAAAATTACTGCAGCCAGGTGATAAAATTATTCA
GGCTAATGGCTACAGTTTTATAAATATTGAACATGGACAAGCAGTGTCCTTGCTAAAAACTTTCCAGAAT
ACAGTTGAACTCATCATTGTACGAGAAGTTGGTAACGGTGCAAAACAAGAGATTCGAGTGAGGGTTGAAA
AAGACGGTGGTTCTGGAGGCGTTTCTTCTGTTCCGACCAATCTGGAAGTTGTTGCTGCGACCCCGACTAG
CCTGCTGATCAGCTGGGATGCGTACTACGACTCTCATGTTTCTTATTACCGTATCACGTACGGTGAAACC
GGTGGTAACTCCCCGGTTCAGGAATTCACTGTACCTGGTTCCAAGTCTACTGCTACCATCAGCGGCCTGA
AACCGGGTGTCGACTATACCATCACTGTATACGCACATTACAACTACCATTACTACTCTAGCCCAATCTC
GATTAACTACCGTACCAGGATCCCCGCCACCATGGAACAGCCTCAGGTTATCCCCTCTCAAGGTGATCTT
CTAGGGGATCTTTTAAACCTTGACCTCGGTCCCCCAGTCAATGTGCCACAGGTGTCCTCCATGCAGATGG
GAGCAGTGGATCTCCTAGGAGGAGGACTAGATAGTCTGCTTGGCAGTGACCTTGGCGGGGGCATTGGAGG
AAGTCCGGCAGTGGGACAATCCTTCATCCCATCATCGGTCCCTGCAACCTTTGCTCCTTCACCTACACCT
GCTGTGGTCAGCAGTGGACTGAATGACCTGTTTGAACTCTCCACAGGGATAGGCATGGCACCTGGTGGAT
ATGTGGCTCCTAAGGCTGTCTGGCTACCTGCAGTAAAGGCTAAAGGCTTGGAGATTTCCGGAACATTTAC
TCACCGCCAAGGGCACATCTATATGGAAATGAACTTCACCAATAAAGCTCTGCAGCACATGACAGATTTT
GCAATCCAGTTTAACAAAAATAGCTTTGGTGTCATCCCCAGCACTCCTCTGGCCATCCATACACCACTGA
TGCCAAACCAGAGCATTGATGTCTCCCTGCCTCTCAATACCTTGGGCCCAGTCATGAAGATGGAACCTCT
GAATAACCTCCAGGTGGCTGTGAAAAACAATATCGATGTCTTCTACTTCAGCTGCCTCATCCCACTCAAT
GTGCTTTTTGTAGAAGATGGCAAAATGGAGCGCCAGGTCTTCCTTGCAACATGGAAGGATATTCCCAATG
AAAATGAACTTCAGTTTCAGATTAAGGAATGTCATTTAAATGCTGACACTGTTTCCAGCAAGTTGCAAAA
CAACAATGTTTATACTATTGCCAAGAGGAATGTGGAAGGGCAGGACATGCTGTACCAATCCCTGAAGCTC
ACTAATGGCATTTGGATTTTGGCCGAACTACGTATCCAGCCAGGAAACCCCAATTACACGCTGTCACTGA
AGTGTAGAGCTCCTGAAGTCTCTCAATACATCTATCAGGTCTACGACAGCATTTTGAAAAACTTACCGGT
CGCCACCATGGTGAGCAAGGGCGAGGAGGATAACATGGCCATCATCAAGGAGTTCATGCGCTTCAAGGTG
CACATGGAGGGCTCCGTGAACGGCCACGAGTTCGAGATCGAGGGCGAGGGCGAGGGCCGCCCCTACGAGG
GCACCCAGACCGCCAAGCTGAAGGTGACCAAGGGTGGCCCCCTGCCCTTCGCCTGGGACATCCTGTCCCC
TCAGTTCATGTACGGCTCCAAGGCCTACGTGAAGCACCCCGCCGACATCCCCGACTACTTGAAGCTGTCC
TTCCCCGAGGGCTTCAAGTGGGAGCGCGTGATGAACTTCGAGGACGGCGGCGTGGTGACCGTGACCCAGG
ACTCCTCCCTGCAGGACGGCGAGTTCATCTACAAGGTGAAGCTGCGCGGCACCAACTTCCCCTCCGACGG
CCCCGTAATGCAGAAGAAGACCATGGGCTGGGAGGCCTCCTCCGAGCGGATGTACCCCGAGGACGGCGCC
CTGAAGGGCGAGATCAAGCAGAGGCTGAAGCTGAAGGACGGCGGCCACTACGACGCTGAGGTCAAGACCA
CCTACAAGGCCAAGAAGCCCGTGCAGCTGCCCGGCGCCTACAACGTCAACATCAAGTTGGACATCACCTC
CCACAACGAGGACTACACCATCGTGGAACAGTACGAACGCGCCGAGGGCCGCCACTCCACCGGCGGCATG
GACGAGCTGTACAAGTAAGCGGCCGCGACTCTAGATCATAATCAGCCATACCACATTTGTAGAGGTTTTA
CTTGCTTTAAAAAACCTCCCACACCTCCCCCTGAACCTGAAACATAAAATGAATGCAATTGTTGTTGTTA
ACTTGTTTATTGCAGCTTATAATGGTTACAAATAAAGCAATAGCATCACAAATTTCACAAATAAAGCATT
TTTTTCACTGCATTCTAGTTGTGGTTTGTCCAAACTCATCAATGTATCTTAAGGCGTAAATTGTAAGCGT
TAATATTTTGTTAAAATTCGCGTTAAATTTTTGTTAAATCAGCTCATTTTTTAACCAATAGGCCGAAATC
GGCAAAATCCCTTATAAATCAAAAGAATAGACCGAGATAGGGT
[37 nt withheld, positions 3334-3370]
AAAGAACGTGGACTCCAACGTCAAAGG
[49 nt withheld, positions 3398-3446]
T
[91 nt withheld, positions 3448-3538]
G
[124 nt withheld, positions 3540-3663]
CAGGTGGCACTTTTCGGGGAAATGTGCGCGGAACCCCTATTTGTTTATTTTTCTAAATACATTCAAATAT
GTATCCGCTCATGAGACAATAACCCTGATAAATGCTTCAATAATATTGAAAAAGGAAGAGTCCTGAGGCG
GAAAGAACCAGCTGTGGAATGTGTGTCAGTTAGGGTGTGGAAAGTCCCCAGGCTCCCCAGCAGGCAGAAG
TATGCAAAGCATGCATCTCAATTAGTCAGCAACCAGGTGTGGAAAGTCCCCAGGCTCCCCAGCAGGCAGA
AGTATGCAAAGCATGCATCTCAATTAGTCAGCAACCATAGTCCCGCCCCTAACTCCGCCCATCCCGCCCC
TAACTCCGCCCAGTTCCGCCCATTCTCCGCCCCATGGCTGACTAATTTTTTTTATTTATGCAGAGGCCGA
GGCCGCCTCGGCCTCTGAGCTATTCCAGAAGTAGTGAGGAGGCTTTTTTGGAGGCCTAGGCTTTTGCAAA
GATCGATCAAGAGACAGGATGAGGATCGTTTCGCATGATTGAACAAGATGGATTGCACGCAGGTTCTCCG
GCCGCTTGGGTGGAGAGGCTATTCGGCTATGACTGGGCACAACAGACAATCGGCTGCTCTGATGCCGCCG
TGTTCCGGCTGTCAGCGCAGGGGCGCCCGGTTCTTTTTGTCAAGACCGACCTGTCCGGTGCCCTGAATGA
ACTGCAAGACGAGGCAGCGCGGCTATCGTGGCTGGCCACGACGGGCGTTCCTTGCGCAGCTGTGCTCGAC
GTTGTCACTGAAGCGGGAAGGGACTGGCTGCTATTGGGCGAAGTGCCGGGGCAGGATCTCCTGTCATCTC
ACCTTGCTCCTGCCGAGAAAGTATCCATCATGGCTGATGCAATGCGGCGGCTGCATACGCTTGATCCGGC
TACCTGCCCATTCGACCACCAAGCGAAACATCGCATCGAGCGAGCACGTACTCGGATGGAAGCCGGTCTT
GTCGATCAGGATGATCTGGACGAAGAGCATCAGGGGCTCGCGCCAGCCGAACTGTTCGCCAGGCTCAAGG
CGAGCATGCCCGACGGCGAGGATCTCGTCGTGACCCATGGCGATGCCTGCTTGCCGAATATCATGGTGGA
AAATGGCCGCTTTTCTGGATTCATCGACTGTGGCCGGCTGGGTGTGGCGGACCGCTATCAGGACATAGCG
TTGGCTACCCGTGATATTGCTGAAGAGCTTGGCGGCGAATGGGCTGACCGCTTCCTCGTGCTTTACGGTA
TCGCCGCTCCCGATTCGCAGCGCATCGCCTTCTATCGCCTTCTTGACGAGTTCTTCTGAGCGGGACTCTG
GGGTTCGAAATGACCGACCAAGCGACGCCCAACCTGCCATCACGAGATTTCGATTCCACCGCCGCCTTCT
ATGAAAGGTTGGGCTTCGGAATCGTTTTCCGGGACGCCGGCTGGATGATCCTCCAGCGCGGGGATCTCAT
GCTGGAGTTCTTCGCCCACCCTAGGGGGAGGCTAACTGAAACACGGAAGGAGACAATACCGGAAGGAACC
CGCGCTATGACGGCAATAAAAAGACAGAATAAAACGCACGGTGTTGGGTCGTTTGTTCATAAACGCGGGG
TTCGGTCCCAGGGCTGGCACTCTGTCGATACCCCACCGAGACCCCATTGGGGCCAATACGCCCGCGTTTC
TTCCTTTTCCCCACCCCACCCCCCAAGTTCGGGTGAAGGCCCAGGGCTCGCAGCCAACGTCGGGGCGGCA
GGCCCTGCCATAGCCTCAGGTTACTCATATATACTTTAGATTGATTTAAAACTTCATTTTTAATTTAAAA
GGATCTAGGTGAAGATCCTTTTTGATAATCTCATGACCAAAATCCCTTAACGTGAGTTTTCGTTCCACTG
AGCGTCAGACCCCGTAGAAAAGATCAAAGGATCTTCTTGAGATCCTTTTTTTCTGCGCGTAATCTGCTGC
TTGCAAACAAAAAAACCACCGCTACCAGCGGTGGTTTGTTTGCCGGATCAAGAGCTACCAACTCTTTTTC
CGAAGGTAACTGGCTTCAGCAGAGCGCAGATACCAAATACTGTCCTTCTAGTGTAGCCGTAGTTAGGCCA
CCACTTCAAGAACTCTGTAGCACCGCCTACATACCTCGCTCTGCTAATCCTGTTACCAGTGGCTGCTGCC
AGTGGCGATAAGTCGTGTCTTACCGGGTTGGACTCAAGACGATAGTTACCGGATAAGGCGCAGCGGTCGG
GCTGAACGGGGGGTTCGTGCACACAGCCCAGCTTGGAGCGAACGACCTACACCGAACTGAGATACCTACA
GCGTGAGCTATGAGAAAGCGCCACGCTTCCCGAAGGGAGAAAGGCGGACAGGTATCCGGTAAGCGGCAGG
GTCGGAACAGGAGAGCGCACGAGGGAGCTTCCAGGGGGAAACGCCTGGTATCTTTATAGTCCTGTCGGGT
TTCGCCACCTCTGACTTGAGCGTCGATTTTTGTGATGCTCGTCAGGGGGGCGGAGCCTATGGAAAAACGC
CAGCAACGCGGCCTTTTTACGGTTCCTGGCCTTTTGCTGGCCTTTTGCTCACATGTTCTTTCCTGCGTTA
TCCCCTGATTCTGTGGATAACCGTATTACCGCCATGCAT
Features (pLannotate 1.2.2; 17 found; start..end, strand, type, name):
     61..364     +  enhancer       CMV enhancer: human cytomegalovirus immediate early enhancer
    365..568     +  promoter       CMV promoter: human cytomegalovirus (CMV) immediate early promoter
    591..618     +  misc_feature   MCS (fragment): multiple cloning site
    628..870     +  CDS            ERBIN (fragment): ERBIN_HUMAN - Also known as ERBB2IP From Homo sapiens (Human).
    931..1155    +  CDS            FINC_PLEWA (fragment): Experimental evidence at transcript level: Swiss-Prot protein existence level 2. Fibronectins bind cell surfaces and various compounds including collagen, fibrin, heparin, DNA, and actin. Fibronectins are involved in cell adhesion, cell motility, opsonization, wound healing, and maintenance of cell shape. May be involved in osteoblast compaction (By similarity). From Pleurodeles waltl (Iberian ribbed newt).
   1180..2232    +  CDS            AP2B1 (fragment): AP2B1_BOVIN - Also known as CLAPB1. Experimental evidence at protein level: Swiss-Prot protein existence level 1. Component of the adaptor protein complex 2 (AP-2). Adaptor protein complexes function in protein transport via transport vesicles in different membrane traffic pathways. Adaptor protein complexes are vesicle coat components and appear to be involved in cargo selection and vesicle formation. AP-2 is involved in clathrin-dependent endocytosis in which cargo proteins are incorporated into vesicles surrounded by clathrin (clathrin-coated vesicles, CCVs) which are destined for fusion wi
   2248..2955    +  CDS            mCherry: mCherry is a basic (constitutively fluorescent) red fluorescent protein published in 2004, derived from Discosoma sp.. It is reported to be a very rapidly-maturing monomer with low acid sensitivity.
   2974..3057    +  CDS            large T antigen (fragment): large T antigen from SV40 (simian virus 40)
   3080..3201    +  polyA_signal   SV40 poly(A) signal: SV40 polyadenylation signal
   3235..3663    -  rep_origin     f1 ori (sequence partly withheld): f1 bacteriophage origin of replication; arrow indicates direction of (+) strand synthesis
   3690..3794    +  promoter       AmpR promoter: bla
   3796..4153    +  promoter       SV40 promoter: SV40 enhancer and early promoter
   4188..4982    +  CDS            NeoR/KanR: aminoglycoside phosphotransferase from Tn5; aph(3')-II (or nptII); confers resistance to neomycin, kanamycin, and G418 (Geneticin®)
   5003..5155    +  CDS            ble (fragment): BLE_KLEPN - Experimental evidence at protein level: Swiss-Prot protein existence level 1. Binding protein with a strong affinity to the bleomycin family of antibiotics. Binds to CL990; an antimitotic-antibiotic compound. From Klebsiella pneumoniae.
   5214..5261    +  polyA_signal   HSV TK poly(A) signal: herpes simplex virus thymidine kinase polyadenylation signal (Cole and Stacy, 1985)
   5352..5368    -  polyA_signal   bGH poly(A) signal (fragment): bovine growth hormone polyadenylation signal
   5590..6178    +  rep_origin     ori: high-copy-number ColE1/pMB1/pBR322/pUC origin of replication
