>Addgene plasmid #100736 | PDZb-beta2(616-951)-mCherry | addgene full sequence | sequence record 193984 | Addgene NGS Result
ATTAGTTATTAATAGTAATCAATTACGGGGTCATTAGTTCATAGCCCATATATGGAGTTCCGCGTTACAT
AACTTACGGTAAATGGCCCGCCTGGCTGACCGCCCAACGACCCCCGCCCATTGACGTCAATAATGACGTA
TGTTCCCATAGTAACGCCAATAGGGACTTTCCATTGACGTCAATGGGTGGAGTATTTACGGTAAACTGCC
CACTTGGCAGTACATCAAGTGTATCATATGCCAAGTACGCCCCCTATTGACGTCAATGACGGTAAATGGC
CCGCCTGGCATTATGCCCAGTACATGACCTTATGGGACTTTCCTACTTGGCAGTACATCTACGTATTAGT
CATCGCTATTACCATGGTGATGCGGTTTTGGCAGTACATCAATGGGCGTGGATAGCGGTTTGACTCACGG
GGATTTCCAAGTCTCCACCCCATTGACGTCAATGGGAGTTTGTTTTGGCACCAAAATCAACGGGACTTTC
CAAAATGTCGTAACAACTCCGCCCCATTGACGCAAATGGGCGGTAGGCGTGTACGGTGGGAGGTCTATAT
AAGCAGAGCTGGTTTAGTGAACCGTCAGATCCGCTAGCGCTACCGGACTCAGATCTCGAGGCCACCATGC
CAGAACTTGGATTTAGCATATCAGGTGGTGTCGGGGGTAGAGGAAACCCATTCAGACCTGATGATGATGG
TATATTTGTAACAAGGGTACAACCTGAAGGACCAGCATCAAAATTACTGCAGCCAGGTGATAAAATTATT
CAGGCTAATGGCTACAGTTTTATAAATATTGAACATGGACAAGCAGTGTCCTTGCTAAAAACTTTCCAGA
ATACAGTTGAACTCATCATTGTACGAGAAGTTGGTAACGGTGCAAAACAAGAGATTCGAGTGAGGGTTGA
AAAAGACGGTGGTTCTGGAGGCGTTTCTTCTGTTCCGACCAATCTGGAAGTTGTTGCTGCGACCCCGACT
AGCCTGCTGATCAGCTGGGATGCGTACTACGACTCTCATGTTTCTTATTACCGTATCACGTACGGTGAAA
CCGGTGGTAACTCCCCGGTTCAGGAATTCACTGTACCTGGTTCCAAGTCTACTGCTACCATCAGCGGCCT
GAAACCGGGTGTCGACTATACCATCACTGTATACGCACATTACAACTACCATTACTACTCTAGCCCAATC
TCGATTAACTACCGTACCAGGATCCCCGCCACCATGGAACAGCCTCAGGTTATCCCCTCTCAAGGTGATC
TTCTAGGGGATCTTTTAAACCTTGACCTCGGTCCCCCAGTCAATGTGCCACAGGTGTCCTCCATGCAGAT
GGGAGCAGTGGATCTCCTAGGAGGAGGACTAGATAGTCTGCTTGGCAGTGACCTTGGCGGGGGCATTGGA
GGAAGTCCGGCAGTGGGACAATCCTTCATCCCATCATCGGTCCCTGCAACCTTTGCTCCTTCACCTACAC
CTGCTGTGGTCAGCAGTGGACTGAATGACCTGTTTGAACTCTCCACAGGGATAGGCATGGCACCTGGTGG
ATATGTGGCTCCTAAGGCTGTCTGGCTACCTGCAGTAAAGGCTAAAGGCTTGGAGATTTCCGGAACATTT
ACTCACCGCCAAGGGCACATCTATATGGAAATGAACTTCACCAATAAAGCTCTGCAGCACATGACAGATT
TTGCAATCCAGTTTAACAAAAATAGCTTTGGTGTCATCCCCAGCACTCCTCTGGCCATCCATACACCACT
GATGCCAAACCAGAGCATTGATGTCTCCCTGCCTCTCAATACCTTGGGCCCAGTCATGAAGATGGAACCT
CTGAATAACCTCCAGGTGGCTGTGAAAAACAATATCGATGTCTTCTACTTCAGCTGCCTCATCCCACTCA
ATGTGCTTTTTGTAGAAGATGGCAAAATGGAGCGCCAGGTCTTCCTTGCAACATGGAAGGATATTCCCAA
TGAAAATGAACTTCAGTTTCAGATTAAGGAATGTCATTTAAATGCTGACACTGTTTCCAGCAAGTTGCAA
AACAACAATGTTTATACTATTGCCAAGAGGAATGTGGAAGGGCAGGACATGCTGTACCAATCCCTGAAGC
TCACTAATGGCATTTGGATTTTGGCCGAACTACGTATCCAGCCAGGAAACCCCAATTACACGCTGTCACT
GAAGTGTAGAGCTCCTGAAGTCTCTCAATACATCTATCAGGTCTACGACAGCATTTTGAAAAACTTACCG
GTCGCCACCATGGTGAGCAAGGGCGAGGAGGATAACATGGCCATCATCAAGGAGTTCATGCGCTTCAAGG
TGCACATGGAGGGCTCCGTGAACGGCCACGAGTTCGAGATCGAGGGCGAGGGCGAGGGCCGCCCCTACGA
GGGCACCCAGACCGCCAAGCTGAAGGTGACCAAGGGTGGCCCCCTGCCCTTCGCCTGGGACATCCTGTCC
CCTCAGTTCATGTACGGCTCCAAGGCCTACGTGAAGCACCCCGCCGACATCCCCGACTACTTGAAGCTGT
CCTTCCCCGAGGGCTTCAAGTGGGAGCGCGTGATGAACTTCGAGGACGGCGGCGTGGTGACCGTGACCCA
GGACTCCTCCCTGCAGGACGGCGAGTTCATCTACAAGGTGAAGCTGCGCGGCACCAACTTCCCCTCCGAC
GGCCCCGTAATGCAGAAGAAGACCATGGGCTGGGAGGCCTCCTCCGAGCGGATGTACCCCGAGGACGGCG
CCCTGAAGGGCGAGATCAAGCAGAGGCTGAAGCTGAAGGACGGCGGCCACTACGACGCTGAGGTCAAGAC
CACCTACAAGGCCAAGAAGCCCGTGCAGCTGCCCGGCGCCTACAACGTCAACATCAAGTTGGACATCACC
TCCCACAACGAGGACTACACCATCGTGGAACAGTACGAACGCGCCGAGGGCCGCCACTCCACCGGCGGCA
TGGACGAGCTGTACAAGTAAGCGGCCGCGACTCTAGATCATAATCAGCCATACCACATTTGTAGAGGTTT
TACTTGCTTTAAAAAACCTCCCACACCTCCCCCTGAACCTGAAACATAAAATGAATGCAATTGTTGTTGT
TAACTTGTTTATTGCAGCTTATAATGGTTACAAATAAAGCAATAGCATCACAAATTTCACAAATAAAGCA
TTTTTTTCACTGCATTCTAGTTGTGGTTTGTCCAAACTCATCAATGTATCTTAAGGCGTAAATTGTAAGC
GTTAATATTTTGTTAAAATTCGCGTTAAATTTTTGTTAAATCAGCTCATTTTTTAACCAATAGGCCGAAA
TCGGCAAAATCCCTTATAAATCAAAAGAATAGACCGAGATAGGGT
[37 nt withheld, positions 3336-3372]
AAAGAACGTGGACTCCAACGTCAAAGG
[49 nt withheld, positions 3400-3448]
T
[91 nt withheld, positions 3450-3540]
G
[124 nt withheld, positions 3542-3665]
CAGGTGGCACTTTTCGGGGAAATGTGCGCGGAACCCCTATTTGTTTATTTTTCTAAATACATTCAAATAT
GTATCCGCTCATGAGACAATAACCCTGATAAATGCTTCAATAATATTGAAAAAGGAAGAGTCCTGAGGCG
GAAAGAACCAGCTGTGGAATGTGTGTCAGTTAGGGTGTGGAAAGTCCCCAGGCTCCCCAGCAGGCAGAAG
TATGCAAAGCATGCATCTCAATTAGTCAGCAACCAGGTGTGGAAAGTCCCCAGGCTCCCCAGCAGGCAGA
AGTATGCAAAGCATGCATCTCAATTAGTCAGCAACCATAGTCCCGCCCCTAACTCCGCCCATCCCGCCCC
TAACTCCGCCCAGTTCCGCCCATTCTCCGCCCCATGGCTGACTAATTTTTTTTATTTATGCAGAGGCCGA
GGCCGCCTCGGCCTCTGAGCTATTCCAGAAGTAGTGAGGAGGCTTTTTTGGAGGCCTAGGCTTTTGCAAA
GATCGATCAAGAGACAGGATGAGGATCGTTTCGCATGATTGAACAAGATGGATTGCACGCAGGTTCTCCG
GCCGCTTGGGTGGAGAGGCTATTCGGCTATGACTGGGCACAACAGACAATCGGCTGCTCTGATGCCGCCG
TGTTCCGGCTGTCAGCGCAGGGGCGCCCGGTTCTTTTTGTCAAGACCGACCTGTCCGGTGCCCTGAATGA
ACTGCAAGACGAGGCAGCGCGGCTATCGTGGCTGGCCACGACGGGCGTTCCTTGCGCAGCTGTGCTCGAC
GTTGTCACTGAAGCGGGAAGGGACTGGCTGCTATTGGGCGAAGTGCCGGGGCAGGATCTCCTGTCATCTC
ACCTTGCTCCTGCCGAGAAAGTATCCATCATGGCTGATGCAATGCGGCGGCTGCATACGCTTGATCCGGC
TACCTGCCCATTCGACCACCAAGCGAAACATCGCATCGAGCGAGCACGTACTCGGATGGAAGCCGGTCTT
GTCGATCAGGATGATCTGGACGAAGAGCATCAGGGGCTCGCGCCAGCCGAACTGTTCGCCAGGCTCAAGG
CGAGCATGCCCGACGGCGAGGATCTCGTCGTGACCCATGGCGATGCCTGCTTGCCGAATATCATGGTGGA
AAATGGCCGCTTTTCTGGATTCATCGACTGTGGCCGGCTGGGTGTGGCGGACCGCTATCAGGACATAGCG
TTGGCTACCCGTGATATTGCTGAAGAGCTTGGCGGCGAATGGGCTGACCGCTTCCTCGTGCTTTACGGTA
TCGCCGCTCCCGATTCGCAGCGCATCGCCTTCTATCGCCTTCTTGACGAGTTCTTCTGAGCGGGACTCTG
GGGTTCGAAATGACCGACCAAGCGACGCCCAACCTGCCATCACGAGATTTCGATTCCACCGCCGCCTTCT
ATGAAAGGTTGGGCTTCGGAATCGTTTTCCGGGACGCCGGCTGGATGATCCTCCAGCGCGGGGATCTCAT
GCTGGAGTTCTTCGCCCACCCTAGGGGGAGGCTAACTGAAACACGGAAGGAGACAATACCGGAAGGAACC
CGCGCTATGACGGCAATAAAAAGACAGAATAAAACGCACGGTGTTGGGTCGTTTGTTCATAAACGCGGGG
TTCGGTCCCAGGGCTGGCACTCTGTCGATACCCCACCGAGACCCCATTGGGGCCAATACGCCCGCGTTTC
TTCCTTTTCCCCACCCCACCCCCCAAGTTCGGGTGAAGGCCCAGGGCTCGCAGCCAACGTCGGGGCGGCA
GGCCCTGCCATAGCCTCAGGTTACTCATATATACTTTAGATTGATTTAAAACTTCATTTTTAATTTAAAA
GGATCTAGGTGAAGATCCTTTTTGATAATCTCATGACCAAAATCCCTTAACGTGAGTTTTCGTTCCACTG
AGCGTCAGACCCCGTAGAAAAGATCAAAGGATCTTCTTGAGATCCTTTTTTTCTGCGCGTAATCTGCTGC
TTGCAAACAAAAAAACCACCGCTACCAGCGGTGGTTTGTTTGCCGGATCAAGAGCTACCAACTCTTTTTC
CGAAGGTAACTGGCTTCAGCAGAGCGCAGATACCAAATACTGTTCTTCTAGTGTAGCCGTAGTTAGGCCA
CCACTTCAAGAACTCTGTAGCACCGCCTACATACCTCGCTCTGCTAATCCTGTTACCAGTGGCTGCTGCC
AGTGGCGATAAGTCGTGTCTTACCGGGTTGGACTCAAGACGATAGTTACCGGATAAGGCGCAGCGGTCGG
GCTGAACGGGGGGTTCGTGCACACAGCCCAGCTTGGAGCGAACGACCTACACCGAACTGAGATACCTACA
GCGTGAGCTATGAGAAAGCGCCACGCTTCCCGAAGGGAGAAAGGCGGACAGGTATCCGGTAAGCGGCAGG
GTCGGAACAGGAGAGCGCACGAGGGAGCTTCCAGGGGGAAACGCCTGGTATCTTTATAGTCCTGTCGGGT
TTCGCCACCTCTGACTTGAGCGTCGATTTTTGTGATGCTCGTCAGGGGGGCGGAGCCTATGGAAAAACGC
CAGCAACGCGGCCTTTTTACGGTTCCTGGCCTTTTGCTGGCCTTTTGCTCACATGTTCTTTCCTGCGTTA
TCCCCTGATTCTGTGGATAACCGTATTACCGCCATGC
Features (pLannotate 1.2.2; 17 found; start..end, strand, type, name):
     63..366     +  enhancer       CMV enhancer: human cytomegalovirus immediate early enhancer
    367..570     +  promoter       CMV promoter: human cytomegalovirus (CMV) immediate early promoter
    593..620     +  misc_feature   MCS (fragment): multiple cloning site
    630..872     +  CDS            ERBIN (fragment): ERBIN_HUMAN - Also known as ERBB2IP From Homo sapiens (Human).
    933..1157    +  CDS            FINC_PLEWA (fragment): Experimental evidence at transcript level: Swiss-Prot protein existence level 2. Fibronectins bind cell surfaces and various compounds including collagen, fibrin, heparin, DNA, and actin. Fibronectins are involved in cell adhesion, cell motility, opsonization, wound healing, and maintenance of cell shape. May be involved in osteoblast compaction (By similarity). From Pleurodeles waltl (Iberian ribbed newt).
   1182..2234    +  CDS            AP2B1 (fragment): AP2B1_BOVIN - Also known as CLAPB1. Experimental evidence at protein level: Swiss-Prot protein existence level 1. Component of the adaptor protein complex 2 (AP-2). Adaptor protein complexes function in protein transport via transport vesicles in different membrane traffic pathways. Adaptor protein complexes are vesicle coat components and appear to be involved in cargo selection and vesicle formation. AP-2 is involved in clathrin-dependent endocytosis in which cargo proteins are incorporated into vesicles surrounded by clathrin (clathrin-coated vesicles, CCVs) which are destined for fusion wi
   2250..2957    +  CDS            mCherry: mCherry is a basic (constitutively fluorescent) red fluorescent protein published in 2004, derived from Discosoma sp.. It is reported to be a very rapidly-maturing monomer with low acid sensitivity.
   2976..3059    +  CDS            large T antigen (fragment): large T antigen from SV40 (simian virus 40)
   3082..3203    +  polyA_signal   SV40 poly(A) signal: SV40 polyadenylation signal
   3237..3665    -  rep_origin     f1 ori (sequence partly withheld): f1 bacteriophage origin of replication; arrow indicates direction of (+) strand synthesis
   3692..3796    +  promoter       AmpR promoter: bla
   3798..4155    +  promoter       SV40 promoter: SV40 enhancer and early promoter
   4190..4984    +  CDS            NeoR/KanR: aminoglycoside phosphotransferase from Tn5; aph(3')-II (or nptII); confers resistance to neomycin, kanamycin, and G418 (Geneticin®)
   5005..5157    +  CDS            ble (fragment): BLE_KLEPN - Experimental evidence at protein level: Swiss-Prot protein existence level 1. Binding protein with a strong affinity to the bleomycin family of antibiotics. Binds to CL990; an antimitotic-antibiotic compound. From Klebsiella pneumoniae.
   5216..5263    +  polyA_signal   HSV TK poly(A) signal: herpes simplex virus thymidine kinase polyadenylation signal (Cole and Stacy, 1985)
   5354..5370    -  polyA_signal   bGH poly(A) signal (fragment): bovine growth hormone polyadenylation signal
   5592..6180    +  rep_origin     ori: high-copy-number ColE1/pMB1/pBR322/pUC origin of replication
