[The description below was written by a language model from this plasmid's Addgene catalogue record and pLannotate feature annotations shown in this document.]
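Description:
PDZb-beta2(616-951)-mCherry is a mammalian expression plasmid built on the pmCherry-N1 backbone. It is about 6.3 kb, and the depositor and repository sequence records give the same feature layout, offset by only two bases. It replicates at high copy in E. coli from a ColE1/pUC-type origin and also carries an f1 origin. A single NeoR/KanR (Tn5 aminoglycoside phosphotransferase) gene serves both hosts: a bacterial bla-type promoter drives it for kanamycin selection, and the SV40 enhancer/early promoter drives it for G418 selection of transfected cells, with an HSV TK polyadenylation signal downstream. The short ble, SV40 large T antigen and bGH poly(A) annotations are only fragment matches within backbone sequence.

The payload is one open reading frame under the CMV immediate-early enhancer/promoter, terminated by the SV40 poly(A) signal. At the N terminus is the PDZb tag, which the annotation resolves into a fragment of the human ERBIN PDZ domain followed by a fibronectin-like segment, suggesting a composite engineered binding module. Next comes residues 616–951 of human AP2B1 (the beta2 adaptin subunit of the AP-2 adaptor complex), inserted between XhoI and BamHI. The annotation tool matched this region to the bovine orthologue, but the catalogue lists the insert as human. mCherry is fused at the C terminus for red fluorescence imaging.

The stated purpose is to express a clathrin "hook" in mammalian cells for "hot-wiring" clathrin-mediated endocytosis, a system designed to trigger it with temporal and spatial control. The PDZb module presumably mediates inducible recruitment of the hook to a partner construct, although the record does not describe that partner or the trigger.
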