Addgene plasmid #100736: PDZb-beta2(616-951)-mCherry
Purpose: To express a clathrin "hook" in mammalian cells to hot-wire endocytosis
Depositing lab: Stephen Royle. Depositing organization: University of Warwick. Publication: New tools for "hot-wiring" clathrin-mediated endocytosis with temporal and spatial precision. Wood LA, Larocque G, Clarke NI, Sarkar S, Royle SJ. J Cell Biol. 2017 Sep 27. pii: jcb.201702188. doi: 10.1083/jcb.201702188. PubMed 28954824.
Backbone
  Vector backbone: pmCherry-N1
  Vector type: Mammalian Expression
  Selectable markers: Neomycin (select with G418)
Growth in bacteria
  Bacterial resistance: Kanamycin, 50 μg/mL
  Growth temperature: 37°C
  Growth strain: DH5alpha
  Copy number: High Copy
Gene/Insert
  Gene/Insert name: AP2B1 (alt name: beta2 adaptin)
  Species: H. sapiens (human)
  Entrez Gene: AP2B1 (a.k.a. ADTB2, AP105B, AP2-BETA, CLAPB1)
  Promoter: CMV
  Tag / fusion protein: PDZb (N terminal on insert); mCherry (C terminal on insert)
  Cloning method: Restriction Enzyme; 5′ cloning site XhoI (unknown if destroyed); 3′ cloning site BamHI (unknown if destroyed)
  Sequencing primers: 5′ CMV Forward
Terms and licenses: Academic/Nonprofit Terms; Industry Terms: Not Available to Industry
How to cite: PDZb-beta2(616-951)-mCherry was a gift from Stephen Royle (Addgene plasmid # 100736 ; http://n2t.net/addgene:100736 ; RRID:Addgene_100736)
